>Addgene plasmid #17362 | pNCS | addgene partial sequence | sequence record 23306 | MMLV-F 5'-atcagttcgcttctcgcttc-3'
GAGCCCACAACCCCTCACTCGGCGCGCCAGTCCTCCGATTGACTGAGTCGCCCGGGTACCCGTGTATCCA
ATAAACCCTCTTGCAGTTGCATCCGACTTGTGGTCTCGCTGTTCCTTGGGAGGGTCTCCTCTGAGTGATT
GACTACCCGTCAGCGGGGGTCTTTCAT
