>Addgene plasmid #17362 | pNCS | addgene partial sequence | sequence record 207187 | Addgene Partial NGS Result
AATGAAAGACCCCACCTGTAGGTTTGGCAAGCTAGCTTAAGTAACGCCATTTTGCAAGGCATGGAAAAAT
ACATAACTGAGAATAGAGAAGTTCAGATCAAGGTCAGGAACAGATGGAACAGCTGAATATGGGCCAAACA
GGATATCTGTGGTAAGCAGTTCCTGCCCCGGCTCAGGGCCAAGAACAGATGGAACAGCTGAATATGGGCC
AAACAGGATATCTGTGGTAAGCAGTTCCTGCCCCGGCTCAGGGCCAAGAACAGATGGTCCCCAGATGCGG
TCCAGCCCTCAGCAGTTTCTAGAGAACCATCAGATGTTTCCAGGGTGCCCCAAGGACCTGAAATGACCCT
GTGCCTTATTTGAACTAACCAATCAGTTCGCTTCTCGCTTCTGTTCGCGCGCTTCTGCTCCCCGAGCTCA
ATAAAAGAGCCCACAACCCCTCACTCGGCGCGCCAGTCCTCCGATTGACTGAGTCGCCCGGGTACCCGTG
TATCCAATAAACCCTCTTGCAGTTGCATCCGACTTGTGGTCTCGCTGTTCCTTGGGAGGGTCTCCTCTGA
GTGATTGACTACCCGTCAGCGGGGGTCTTTCATTTGGGGGCTCGTCCGGGATCGGGAGACCCCTGCCCAG
GGACCACCGACCCACCACCGGGAGGTAAGCTGGCCAGCAACTTATCTGTGTCTGTCCGATTGTCTAGTGT
CTATGACTGATTTTATGCGCCTGCGTCGGTACTAGTTAGCTAACTAGCTCTGTATCTGGCGGACCCGTGG
TGGAACTGACGAGTTCGGAACACCCGGCCGCAACCCTGGGAGACGTCCCAGGGACTTCGGGGGCCGTTTT
TGTGGCCCGACCTGAGTCCAAAAATCCCGATCGTTTTGGACTCTTTGGTGCACCCCCCTTAGAGGAGGGA
TATGTGGTTCTGGTAGGAGACGAGAACCTAAAACAGTTCCCGCCTCCGTCTGAATTTTTGCTTTCGGTTT
GGGACCGAAGCCGCGCCGCGCGTCTTGTCTGCTGCAGCATCGTTCTGTGTTGTCTCTGTCTGACTGTGTT
TCTGTATTTGTCTGAAAATATGGGCCAGACTGTTACCACTCCCTTAAGTTTGACCTTAGGTCACTGGAAA
GATGTCGAGCGGATCGCTCACAACCAGTCGGTAGATGTCAAGAAGAGACGTTGGGTTACCTTCTGCTCTG
CAGAATGGCCAACCTTTAACGTCGGATGGCCGCGAGACGGCACCTTTAACCGAGACCTCATCACCCAGGT
TAAGATCAAGGTCTTTTCACCTGGCCCGCATGGACACCCAGACCAGGTCCCCTACATCGTGACCTGGGAA
GCCTTGGCTTTTGACCCCCCTCCCTGGGTCAAGCCCTTTGTACACCCTAAGCCTCCGCCTCCTCTTCCTC
CATCCGCCCCGTCTCTCCCCCTTGAACCTCCTCGTTCGACCCCGCCTCGATCCTCCCTTTATCCAGCCCT
CACTCCTTCTCTAGGCGCCAAACCTAAACCTCAAGTTCTTTCTGACAGTGGGGGGCCGCTCATCGACCTA
CTTACAGAAGACCCCCCGCCTTATAGGGACCCAAGACCACCCCCTTCCGACAGGGACGGAAATGGTGGAG
AAGCGACCCCTGCGGGAGAGGCACCGGACCCCTCCCCAATGGCATCTCGCCTACGTGGGAGACGGGAGCC
CCCTGTGGCCGACTCCACTACCTCGCAGGCATTCCCCCTCCGCGCAGGAGGAAACGGACAGCTTCAATAC
TGGCCGTTCTCCTCTTCTGACCTTTACAACTGGAAAAATAATAACCCTTCTTTTTCTGAAGATCCAGGTA
AACTGACAGCTCTGATCGAGTCTGTCCTCATCACCCATCAGCCCACCTGGGACGACTGTCAGCAGCTGTT
GGGGACTCTGCTGACCGGAGAAGAAAAACAACGGGTGCTCTTAGAGGCTAGAAAGGCGGTGCGGGGCGAT
GATGGGCGCCCCACTCAACTGCCCAATGAAGTCGATGCCGCTTTTCCCCTCGAGCGCCCAGACTGGGATT
ACACCACCCAGGCAGGTAGGAACCACCTAGTCCACTATCGCCAGTTGCTCCTAGCGGGTCTCCAAAACGC
GGGCAGAAGCCCCACCAATTTGGCCAAGGTAAAAGGAATAACACAAGGGCCCAATGAGTCTCCCTCGGCC
TTCCTAGAGAGACTTAAGGAAGCCTATCGCAGGTACACTCCTTATGACCCTGAGGACCCAGGGCAAGAAA
CTAATGTGTCTATGTCTTTCATTTGGCAGTCTGCCCCAGACATTGGGAGAAAGTTAGAGAGGTTAGAAGA
TTTAAAAAACAAGACGCTTGGAGATTTGGTTAGAGAGGCAGAAAAGATCTTTAATAAACGAGAAACCCCG
GAAGAAAGAGAGGAACGTATCAGGAGAGAAACAGAGGAAAAAGAAGAACGCCGTAGGACAGAGGATGAGC
AGAAAGAGAAAGAAAGAGATCGTAGGAGACATAGAGAGATGAGCAAGCTATTGGCCACTGTCGTTAGTGG
ACAGAAACAGGATAGACAGGGAGGAGAACGAAGGAGGTCCCAACTCGATCGCGACCAGTGTGCCTACTGC
AAAGAAAAGGGGCACTGGGCTAAAGATTGTCCCAAGAAACCACGAGGACCTCGGGGACCAAGACCCCAGA
CCTCCCTCCTGACCCTAGATGACTAGGGAGGTCAGGGTCAGGAGCCCCCCCCTGAACCCAGGATAACCCT
CAAAGTCGGGGGGCAACCCGTCACCTTCCTGGTAGATACTGGGGCCCAACACTCCGTGCTGACCCAAAAT
CCTGGACCCCTAAGTGATAAGTCTGCCTGGGTCCAAGGGGCTACTGGAGGAAAGCGGTATCGCTGGACCA
CGGATCGCAAAGTACATCTAGCTACCGGTAAGGTCACCCACTCTTTCCTCCATGTACCAGACTGTCCCTA
TCCTCTGTTAGGAAGAGATTTGCTGACTAAACTAAAAGCCCAAATCCACTTTGAGGGATCAGGAGCTCAG
GTTATGGGACCAATGGGGCAGCCCCTGCAAGTGTTGACCCTAAATATAGAAGATGAGTATCGGCTACATG
AGACCTCAAAAGAGCCAGATGTTTCTCTAGGGTCCACATGGCTGTCTGATTTTCCTCAGGCCTGGGCGGA
AACCGGGGGCATGGGACTGGCAGTTCGCCAAGCTCCTCTGATCATACCTCTGAAAGCAACCTCTACCCCC
GTGTCCATAAAACAATACCCCATGTCACAAGAAGCCAGACTGGGGATCAAGCCCCACATACAGAGACTGT
TGGACCAGGGAATACTGGTACCCTGCCAGTCCCCCTGGAACACGCCCCTGCTACCCGTTAAGAAACCAGG
GACTAATGATTATAGGCCTGTCCAGGATCTGAGAGAAGTCAACAAGCGGGTGGAAGACATCCACCCCACC
GTGCCCAACCCTTACAACCTCTTGAGCGGGCTCCCACCGTCCCACCAGTGGTACACTGTGCTTGATTTAA
AGGATGCCTTTTTCTGCCTGAGACTCCACCCCACCAGTCAGCCTCTCTTCGCCTTTGAGTGGAGAGATCC
AGAGATGGGAATCTCAGGACAATTGACCTGGACCAGACTCCCACAGGGTTTCAAAAACAGTCCCACCCTG
TTTGATGAGGCACTGCACAGAGACCTAGCAGACTTCCGGATCCAGCACCCAGACTTGATCCTGCTACAGT
ACGTGGATGACTTACTGCTGGCCGCCACTTCTGAGCTAGACTGCCAACAAGGTACTCGGGCCCTGTTACA
AACCCTAGGGAACCTCGGGTATCGGGCCTCGGCCAAGAAAGCCCAAATTTGCCAGAAACAGGTCAAGTAT
CTGGGGTATCTTCTAAAAGAGGGTCAGAGATGGCTGACTGAGGCCAGAAAAGAGACTGTGATGGGGCAGC
CTACTCCGAAGACCCCTCGACAACTAAGGGAGTTCCTAGGGACGGCAGGCTTCTGTCGCCTCTGGATCCC
TGGGTTTGCAGAAATGGCAGCCCCCTTGTACCCTCTCACCAAAACGGGGACTCTGTTTAATTGGGGCCCA
GACCAACAAAAGGCCTATCAAGAAATCAAGCAAGCTCTTCTAACTGCCCCAGCCCTGGGGTTGCCAGATT
TGACTAAGCCCTTTGAACTCTTTGTCGACGAGAAGCAGGGCTACGCCAAAGGTGTCCTAACGCAAAAACT
GGGACCTTGGCGTCGGCCGGTGGCCTACCTGTCCAAAAAGCTAGACCCAGTAGCAGCTGGGTGGCCCCCT
TGCCTACGGATGGTAGCAGCCATTGCCGTACTGACAAAGGATGCAGGCAAGCTAACCATGGGACAGCCAC
TAGTCATTCTGGCCCCCCATGCAGTAGAGGCACTAGTCAAACAACCCCCCGACCGCTGGCTTTCCAACGC
CCGGATGACTCACTATCAGGCCTTGCTTTTGGACACGGACCGGGTCCAGTTCGGACCGGTGGTAGCCCTG
AACCCGGCTACGCTGCTCCCACTGCCTGAGGAAGGGCTGCAACACAACTGCCTTGATATCCTGGCCGAAG
CCCACGGAACCCGACCCGACCTAACGGACCAGCCGCTCCCAGACGCCGACCACACCTGGTACACGGATGG
AAGCAGTCTCTTACAAGAGGGACAGCGTAAGGCGGGAGCTGCGGTGACCACCGAGACCGAGGTAATCTGG
GCTAAAGCCCTGCCAGCCGGGACATCCGCTCAGCGGGCTGAACTGATAGCACTCACCCAGGCCCTAAAGA
TGGCAGAAGGTAAGAAGCTAAATGTTTATACTGATAGCCGTTATGCTTTTGCTACTGCCCATATCCATGG
AGAAATATACAGAAGGCGTGGGTTGCTCACATCAGAAGGCAAAGAGATCAAAAATAAAGACGAGATCTTG
GCCCTACTAAAAGCCCTCTTTCTGCCCAAAAGACTTAGCATAATCCATTGTCCAGGACATCAAAAGGGAC
ACAGCGCCGAGGCTAGAGGCAACCGGATGGCTGACCAAGCGGCCCGAAAGGCAGCCATCACAGAGACTCC
AGACACCTCTACCCTCCTCATAGAAAATTCATCACCCTACACCTCAGAACATTTTCATTACACAGTGACT
GATATAAAGGACCTAACCAAGTTGGGGGCCATTTATGATAAAACAAAGAAGTATTGGGTCTACCAAGGAA
AACCTGTGATGCCTGACCAGTTTACTTTTGAATTATTAGACTTTCTTCATCAGCTGACTCACCTCAGCTT
CTCAAAAATGAAGGCTCTCCTAGAGAGAAGCCACAGTCCCTACTACATGCTGAACCGGGATCGAACACTC
AAAAATATCACTGAGACCTGCAAAGCTTGTGCACAAGTCAACGCCAGCAAGTCTGCCGTTAAACAGGGAA
CGAGGGTCCGCGGGCATCGGCCCGGCACTCATTGGGAGATCGATTTCACCGAGATAAAGCCCGGATTGTA
TGGCTATAAATATCTTCTAGTTTTTATAGATACCTTTTCTGGCTGGATAGAAGCCTTCCCAACCAAGAAA
GAAACCGCCAAGGTCGTAACCAAGAAGCTACTAGAGGAGATCTTCCCCAGGTTCGGCATGCCTCAGGTAT
TGGGAACTGACAATGGGCCTGCCTTCGTCTCCAAGGTGAGTCAGACAGTGGCCGATCTGTTGGGGATTGA
TTGGAAATTACATTGTGCATACAGACCCCAAAGCTCAGGCCAGGTAGAAAGAATGAATAGAACCATCAAG
GAGACTTTAACTAAATTAACGCTTGCAACTGGCTCTAGAGACTGGGTGCTCCTACTCCCCTTAGCCCTGT
ACCGAGCCCGCAACACGCCGGGCCCCCATGGCCTCACCCCATATGAGATCTTATATGGGGCACCCCCGCC
CCTTGTAAACTTCCCTGACCCTGACATGACAAGAGTTACTAACAGCCCCTCTCTCCAAGCTCACTTACAG
GCTCTCTACTTAGTCCAGCACGAAGTCTGGAGACCTCTGGCGGCAGCCTACCAAGAACAACTGGACCGAC
CGGTGGTACCTCACCCTTACCGAGTCGGCGACACAGTGTGGGTCCGCCGACACCAGACTAAGAACCTAGA
ACCTCGCTGGAAAGGACCTTACACAGTCCTGCTGACCACCCCCACCGCCCTCAAAGTAGACGGCATCGCA
GCTTGGATACACGCCGCCCACGTGAAGGCTGCCGACCCCGGGGGTGGACCATCCTCTAGACTGACATGGC
GCGTTCAACGCTCTCAAAACCCCTTAAAAATAAGGTTAACCCGCGAGGCCCCCTAATCCCCTTAATTCTT
CTGATGCTCAGAGGGGTCAGTACTGCTTCGCCCGGCTCCAGTCCTCATCAAGTCTATAATATCACCTGGG
AGGTAACCAATGGAGATCGGGAGACGGTATGGGCAACTTCTGGCAACCACCCTCTGTGGACCTGGTGGCC
TGACCTTACCCCAGATTTATGTATGTTAGCCCACCATGGACCATCTTATTGGGGGCTAGAATATCAATCC
CCTTTTTCTTCTCCCCCGGGGCCCCCTTGTTGCTCAGGGGGCAGCAGCCCAGGCTGTTCCAGAGACTGCG
AAGAACCTTTAACCTCCCTCACCCCTCGGTGCAACACTGCCTGGAACAGACTCAAGCTAGACCAGACAAC
TCATAAATCAAATGAGGGATTTTATGTTTGCCCCGGGCCCCACCGCCCCCGAGAATCCAAGTCATGTGGG
GGTCCAGACTCCTTCTACTGTGCCTATTGGGGCTGTGAGACAACCGGTAGAGCTTACTGGAAGCCCTCCT
CATCATGGGATTTCATCACAGTAAACAACAATCTCACCTCTGACCAGGCTGTCCAGGTATGCAAAGATAA
TAAGTGGTGCAACCCCTTAGTTATTCGGTTTACAGACGCCGGGAGACGGGTTACTTCCTGGACCACAGGA
CATTACTGGGGCTTACGTTTGTATGTCTCCGGACAAGATCCAGGGCTTACATTTGGGATCCGACTCAGAT
ACCAAAATCTAGGACCCCGCGTCCCAATAGGGCCAAACCCCGTTCTGGCAGACCAACAGCCACTCTCCAA
GCCCAAACCTGTTAAGTCGCCTTCAGTCACCAAACCACCCAGTGGGACTCCTCTCTCCCCTACCCAACTT
CCACCGGCGGGAACGGAAAATAGGCTGCTAAACTTAGTAGACGGAGCCTACCAAGCCCTCAACCTCACCA
GTCCTGACAAAACCCAAGAGTGCTGGTTGTGTCTAGTAGCGGGACCCCCCTACTACGAAGGGGTTGCCGT
CCTGGGTACCTACTCCAACCATACCTCTGCTCCAGCCAACTGCTCCGTGGCCTCCCAACACAAGTTGACC
CTGTCCGAAGTGACCGGACAGGGACTCTGCATAGGAGCAGTTCCCAAAACACATCAGGCCCTATGTAATA
CCACCCAGACAAGCAGTCGAGGGTCCTATTATCTAGTTGCCCCTACAGGTACCATGTGGGCTTGTAGTAC
CGGGCTTACTCCATGCATCTCCACCACCATACTGAACCTTACCACTGATTATTGTGTTCTTGTCGAACTC
TGGCCAAGAGTCACCTATCATTCCCCCAGCTATGTTTACGGCCTGTTTGAGAGATCCAACCGACACAAAA
GAGAACCGGTGTCGTTAACCCTGGCCCTATTATTGGGTGGACTAACCATGGGGGGAATTGCCGCTGGAAT
AGGAACAGGGACTACTGCTCTAATGGCCACTCAGCAATTCCAGCAGCTCCAAGCCGCAGTACAGGATGAT
CTCAGGGAGGTTGAAAAATCAATCTCTAACCTAGAAAAGTCTCTCACTTCCCTGTCTGAAGTTGTCCTAC
AGAATCGAAGGGGCCTAGACTTGTTATTTCTAAAAGAAGGAGGGCTGTGTGCTGCTCTAAAAGAAGAATG
TTGCTTCTATGCGGACCACACAGGACTAGTGAGAGACAGCATGGCCAAATTGAGAGAGAGGCTTAATCAG
AGACAGAAACTGTTTGAGTCAACTCAAGGATGGTTTGAGGGACTGTTTAACAGATCCCCTTGGTTTACCA
CCTTGATATCTACCATTATGGGACCCCTCATTGTACTCCTAATGATTTTGCTCTTCGGACCCTGCATTCT
TAATCGATTAGTCCAATTTGTTAAAGACAGGATATCAGTGGTCCAGGCTCTAGTTTTGACTCAACAATAT
CACCAGCTGAAGCCTATAGAGTACGAGCCATAGATAAAATAAAAGATTTTATTTAGTCTCCAGAAAAAGG
GGGGAATGAAAGACCCCACCTGTAGGTTTGGCAAGCTAGCTTAAGTAACGCCATTTTGCAAGGCATGGAA
AAATACATAACTGAGAATAGAGAAGTTCAGATCAAGGTCAGGAACAGATGGAACAGCTGAATATGGGCCA
AACAGGATATCTGTGGTAAGCAGTTCCTGCCCCGGCTCAGGGCCAAGAACAGATGGAACAGCTGAATATG
GGCCAAACAGGATATCTGTGGTAAGCAGTTCCTGCCCCGGCTCAGGGCCAAGACTTAAGTAACGCCATTT
TGCAAGGCATGGAAAAATACATAACTGAGAATAGAGAAGTTCAGATCAAGGTCAGGAACAGATGGAACAG
CTGAATATGGGCCAAACAGGATATCTGTGGTAAGCAGTTCCTGCCCCGGCTCAGGGCCAAGAACAGATGG
AACAGCTGAATATGGGCCAAACAGGATATCTGTGGTAAGCAGTTCCTGCCCCGGCTCAGGGCCAAGAACA
GATGGTCCCCAGATGCGGTCCAGCCCTCAGCAGTTTCTAGAGAACCATCAGATGTTTCCAGGGTGCCCCA
AGGACCTGAAATGACCCTGTGCCTTATTTGAACTAACCAATCAGTTCGCTTCTCGCTTCTGTTCGCGCGC
TTCTGCTCCCCGAGCTCAATAAAAGAGCCCACAACCCCTCACTCGGCGCGCCAGTCCTCCGATTGACTGA
GTCGCCCGGGTACCCGTGTATCCAATAAACCCTCTTGCAGTTGCATCCGACTTGTGGTCTCGCTGTTCCT
TGGGAGGGTCTCCTCTGAGTGATTGACTACCCGTCAGCGGGGGTCTTTCATATGCGGTGTGAAATACCGC
ACAGATGCGTAAGGAGAAAATACCGCATCAGGCGCTCTTCCGCTTCCTCGCTCACTGACTCGCTGCGCTC
GGTCGTTCGGCTGCGGCGAGCGGTATCAGCTCACTCAAAGGCGGTAATACGGTTATCCACAGAATCAGGG
GATAACGCAGGAAAGAACATGTGAGCAAAAGGCCAGCAAAAGGCCAGGAACCGTAAAAAGGCCGCGTTGC
TGGCGTTTTTCCATAGGCTCCGCCCCCCTGACGAGCATCACAAAAATCGACGCTCAAGTCAGAGGTGGCG
AAACCCGACAGGACTATAAAGATACCAGGCGTTTCCCCCTGGAAGCTCCCTCGTGCGCTCTCCTGTTCCG
ACCCTGCCGCTTACCGGATACCTGTCCGCCTTTCTCCCTTCGGGAAGCGTGGCGCTTTCTCATAGCTCAC
GCTGTAGGTATCTCAGTTCGGTGTAGGTCGTTCGCTCCAAGCTGGGCTGTGTGCACGAACCCCCCGTTCA
GCCCGACCGCTGCGCCTTATCCGGTAACTATCGTCTTGAGTCCAACCCGGTAAGACACGACTTATCGCCA
CTGGCAGCAGCCACTGGTAACAGGATTAGCAGAGCGAGGTATGTAGGCGGTGCTACAGAGTTCTTGAAGT
GGTGGCCTAACTACGGCTACACTAGAAGGACAGTATTTGGTATCTGCGCTCTGCTGAAGCCAGTTACCTT
CGGAAAAAGAGTTGGTAGCTCTTGATCCGGCAAACAAACCACCGCTGGTAGCGGTGGTTTTTTTGTTTGC
AAGCAGCAGATTACGCGCAGAAAAAAAGGATCTCAAGAAGATCCTTTGATCTTTTCTACGGGGTCTGACG
CTCAGTGGAACGAAAACTCACGTTAAGGGATTTTGGTCATGAGATTATCAAAAAGGATCTTCACCTAGAT
CCTTTTAAATTAAAAATGAAGTTTTAAATCAATCTAAAGTATATATGAGTAAACTTGGTCTGACAGTTAC
CAATGCTTAATCAGTGAGGCACCTATCTCAGCGATCTGTCTATTTCGTTCATCCATAGTTGCCTGACTCC
CCGTCGTGTAGATAACTACGATACGGGAGGGCTTACCATCTGGCCCCAGTGCTGCAATGATACCGCGAGA
CCCACGCTCACCGGCTCCAGATTTATCAGCAATAAACCAGCCAGCCGGAAGGGCCGAGCGCAGAAGTGGT
CCTGCAACTTTATCCGCCTCCATCCAGTCTATTAATTGTTGCCGGGAAGCTAGAGTAAGTAGTTCGCCAG
TTAATAGTTTGCGCAACGTTGTTGCCATTGCTGCAGGCATCGTGGTGTCACGCTCGTCGTTTGGTATGGC
TTCATTCAGCTCCGGTTCCCAACGATCAAGGCGAGTTACATGATCCCCCATGTTGTGCAAAAAAGCGGTT
AGCTCCTTCGGTCCTCCGATCGTTGTCAGAAGTAAGTTGGCCGCAGTGTTATCACTCATGGTTATGGCAG
CACTGCATAATTCTCTTACTGTCATGCCATCCGTAAGATGCTTTTCTGTGACTGGTGAGTACTCAACCAA
GTCATTCTGAGAATAGTGTATGCGGCGACCGAGTTGCTCTTGCCCGGCGTCAACACGGGATAATACCGCG
CCACATAGCAGAACTTTAAAAGTGCTCATCATTGGAAAACGTTCTTCGGGGCGAAAACTCTCAAGGATCT
TACCGCTGTTGAGATCCAGTTCGATGTAACCCACTCGTGCACCCAACTGATCTTCAGCATCTTTTACTTT
CACCAGCGTTTCTGGGTGAGCAAAAACAGGAAGGCAAAATGCCGCAAAAAAGGGAATAAGGGCGACACGG
AAATGTTGAATACTCATACTCTTCCTTTTTCAATATTATTGAAGCATTTATCAGGGTTATTGTCTCATGA
GCGGATACATATTTGAATGTATTTAGAAAAATAAACAAATAGGGGTTCCGCGCACATTTCCCCGAAAAGT
GCCACCTGACGTCTAAGAAACCATTATTATCATGACATTAACCTATAAAAATAGGCGTATCACGAGGCCC
TTTCGTCTTCAAGAATTACAATCTGCTCTGATGCCGCATAGTTAAGCCAGTATACACTCCGCTATCGCTA
CGTGACTGGGTCATGGCTGCGCCCCGACACCCGCCAACACCCGCTGACGCGCCCTGACGGGCTTGTCTGC
TCCCGGCATCCGCTTACAGACAAGCTGTGACCGTCTCCGGGAGCTGCATGTGTCAGAGGTTTTCACCGTC
ATCACCGAAACGCGCGAGGCAGCTGTGGAATGTGTGTCAGTTAGGGTGTGGAAAGTCCCCAGGCTCCCCA
GCAGGCAGAAGTATGCAAAGCATGCATCTCAATTAGTCAGCAACCAGGTGTGGAAAGTCCCCAGGCTCCC
CAGCAGGCAGAAGTATGCAAAGCATGCATCTCAATTAGTCAGCAACCATAGTCCCGCCCCTAACTCCGCC
CATCCCGCCCCTAACTCCGCCCAGTTCCGCCCATTCTCCGCCCCATGGCTGACTAATTTTTTTTATTTAT
GCAGAGGCCGAGGCCGCCTCGGCCTCTGAGCTATTCCAGAAGTAGTGAGGAGGCTTTTTTGGAGGCCTAG
GCTTTTGCAAAAAGCTTCACGCTGCCGCAAGCACTCAGGGCGCAAGGGCTGCTAAAGGAAGCGGAACACG
TAGAAAGCCAGTCCGCAGAAACGGTGCTGACCCCGGATGAATGTCAGCTACTGGGCTATCTGGACAAGGG
AAAACGCAAGCGCAAAGAGAAAGCAGGTAGCTTGCAGTGGGCTTACATGGCGATAGCTAGACTGGGCGGT
TTTATGGACAGCAAGCGAACCGGAATTGCCAGCTGGGGCGCCCTCTGGTAAGGTTGGGAAGCCCTGCAAA
GTAAACTGGATGGCTTTCTTGCCGCCAAGGATCTGATGGCGCAGGGGATCAAGATCTGATCAAGAGACAG
GATGAGGATCGTTTCGCATGATTGAACAAGATGGATTGCACGCAGGTTCTCCGGCCGCTTGGGTGGAGAG
GCTATTCGGCTATGACTGGGCACAACAGACAATCGGCTGCTCTGATGCCGCCGTGTTCCGGCTGTCAGCG
CAGGGGCGCCCGGTTCTTTTTGTCAAGACCGACCTGTCCGGTGCCCTGAATGAACTGCAGGACGAGGCAG
CGCGGCTATCGTGGCTGGCCACGACGGGCGTTCCTTGCGCAGCTGTGCTCGACGTTGTCACTGAAGCGGG
AAGGGACTGGCTGCTATTGGGCGAAGTGCCGGGGCAGGATCTCCTGTCATCTCACCTTGCTCCTGCCGAG
AAAGTATCCATCATGGCTGATGCAATGCGGCGGCTGCATACGCTTGATCCGGCTACCTGCCCATTCGACC
ACCAAGCGAAACATCGCATCGAGCGAGCACGTAATTCTCATGTTTGACAGCTTATCATCGATTAGTCCAA
TTTGTTAAAGACAGGATATCAGTGGTCCAGGCTCTAGTTTTGACTCAACAATATCACCAGCTGAAGCCTA
TAGAGTACGAGCCATAGATAAAATAAAAGATTTTATTTAGTCTCCAGAAAAAGGGGGG
