[The description below was written by a language model from this plasmid's Addgene catalogue record.]
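Description:
pNCS is a proviral clone of Moloney murine leukemia virus (MMLV) carried in a pBR322-derived bacterial plasmid that has been modified to include an SV40 origin of replication. It is propagated in E. coli under ampicillin selection; the record lists the copy number as unknown. The backbone is recorded as roughly 2 kb and the viral insert as roughly 8 kb, but the depositor cautions that these figures may be off depending on where the SV40 origin was placed, so they should be treated as approximate. No feature table accompanies the entry, and the exact junctions and the position of the SV40 origin are not stated.

The payload is MMLV proviral DNA. pNCS is described as a derivative of pNCA, a plasmid containing an infectious copy of the provirus. A complete gammaretroviral provirus of this kind normally comprises the two long terminal repeats flanking the packaging signal and the gag, pol and env genes, with transcription driven by the 5′ LTR, although the record does not itemise these elements. The added SV40 origin allows the plasmid to replicate episomally in cells that supply SV40 large T antigen, such as 293T cells. This raises template copy number after transfection, and the depositor notes that it gives high-level viral expression in those cells.

The associated publication examines the MMLV p12 protein and its role in the early events of infection. This suggests the plasmid serves as a parental clone for producing virus by transient transfection and for introducing mutations into the viral genome to study replication.
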