Addgene plasmid #17362: pNCS
Depositing lab: Stephen Goff. Depositing organization: Columbia University. Publication: Phosphorylated serine residues and an arginine-rich domain of the moloney murine leukemia virus p12 protein are required for early events of viral infection. Yueh A, Goff SP. J Virol. 2003 Feb . 77(3):1820-9. 10.1128/JVI.77.3.1820-1829.2003 PubMed 12525616.
Backbone
  Vector backbone: pBR322 modified to include SV40 origin
  Backbone size w/o insert (bp): 2000
Growth in bacteria
  Bacterial resistance: Ampicillin, 100 μg/mL
  Growth temperature: 37°C
  Growth strain: DH5alpha
  Copy number: Unknown
Gene/Insert
  Gene/Insert name: MMLV proviral DNA
  Species: Moloney murine leukemia virus
  Insert size (bp): 8000
  Cloning method: Restriction Enzyme
  Sequencing primers: 5′ n/a
Terms and licenses: Academic/Nonprofit Terms; Industry Terms: Not Available to Industry
Depositor comments: Plasmid pNCA contains an infectious copy of MMLV proviral DNA; pNCS is a version of pNCA that carries an SV40 replication origin in the vector to allow high-level expression in 293T cells. Sizes of insert/vector may be off depending on where the SV40 origin was inserted.
How to cite: pNCS was a gift from Stephen Goff (Addgene plasmid # 17362 ; http://n2t.net/addgene:17362 ; RRID:Addgene_17362)
